>Addgene plasmid #119033 | pCAG-Voltron | depositor full sequence | sequence record 225067 | pCAG-Voltron sequence 7764 bps
GCTAGCCGCCACCATGGCTGACGTGGAAACCGAGACCGGCATGATTGCACAGTGGATTGTCTTTGCTATT
ATGGCTGCTGCTGCTATTGCTTTTGGAGTGGCTGTGCACTTTCGGCCTTCAGAGCTGAAGAGCGCATACT
ATATCAACATTGCCATCTGCACTATCGCCGCTACCGCTTACTATGCAATGGCCGTGAACTACCAGGACCT
GACAATGAATGGTGAAAGGCAGGTGGTCTACGCAAGATATATTAACTGGGTGCTGACCACACCACTGCTC
CTGCTCGATCTCATCGTCATGACCAAGATGGGCGGAGTGATGATTTCTTGGGTCATCGGCGCAGACATTT
TCATGATCGTGTTTGGTATTCTGGGCGCCTTCGAGGATGAACACAAGTTCAAATGGGTGTACTTTATCGC
TGGATGTGTGATGCAGGCAGTCCTGACATACGGGATGTATAACGCCACTTGGAAAGACGATCTGAAGAAA
AGCCCCGAGTACCATAGCTCCTATGTCAGTCTGCTCGTCTTCCTGTCAATCCTCTGGGTGTTTTATCCTG
TCGTGTGGGCTTTCGGGTCTGGTAGTGGCGTGCTGTCCGTCGACAATGAGGCCATTCTCATGGGAATCCT
GGATGTGCTCGCTAAGCCACTGTTTGGAATGGGGTGCCTCATTGCCCATGAGACTATCTTCAAGATCGGT
ACTGGCTTTCCATTCGACCCCCATTATGTGGAAGTCCTGGGCGAGCGCATGCACTACGTCGATGTTGGTC
CGCGCGATGGCACCCCTGTGCTGTTCCTGCACGGTAACCCGACCTCCTCCTACGTGTGGCGCAACATCAT
CCCGCATGTTGCACCGACCCATCGCTGCATTGCTCCAGACCTGATCGGTATGGGCAAATCCGACAAACCA
GACCTGGGTTATTTCTTCGACGACCACGTCCGCTTCATGGATGCCTTCATCGAAGCCCTGGGTCTGGAAG
AGGTCGTCCTGGTCATTCACGACTGGGGCTCCGCTCTGGGTTTCCACTGGGCCAAGCGCAATCCAGAGCG
CGTCAAAGGTATTGCATTTATGGAGTTCATCCGCCCTATCCCGACCTGGGACGAATGGCCAGAATTTGCC
CGCGAGACCTTCCAGGCCTTCCGCACCACCGACGTCGGCCGCAAGCTGATCATCGATCAGAACGTTTTTA
TCGAGGGTACGCTGCCGATGGGTGTCGTCCGCCCGCTGACTGAAGTCGAGATGGACCATTACCGCGAGCC
GTTCCTGAATCCTGTTGACCGCGAGCCACTGTGGCGCTTCCCAAACGAGCTGCCAATCGCCGGTGAGCCA
GCGAACATCGTCGCGCTGGTCGAAGAATACATGGACTGGCTGCACCAGTCCCCTGTCCCGAAGCTGCTGT
TCTGGGGCACCCCAGGCGTTCTGATCCCACCGGCCGAAGCCGCTCGCCTGGCCAAAAGCCTGCCTAACTG
CAAGGCTGTGGACATCGGCCCGGGTCTGAATCTGCTGCAAGAAGACAACCCGGACCTGATCGGCAGCGAG
ATCGCGCGCTGGCTGTCGACGCTCGAGATTTCCGGCGAGCCAACCACTAAGAGCAGGATCACCAGCGAGG
GCGAGTACATCCCCCTGGACCAGATCGACATCAACGTGTTCTGCTACGAGAACGAGGTGTAATGAAAGCT
TGGTACCGAGCTCGGATCCACTAGTCCAGTGTGGTGGAATTCTGCAGATATCCAGCACAGTGGCGGCCGC
TCGAGTCTAGAGGGCCCGTTTAAACCCGCTGATCAGCCTCGACTGTGCCTTCTAGTTGCCAGCCATCTGT
TGTTTGCCCCTCCCCCGTGCCTTCCTTGACCCTGGAAGGTGCCACTCCCACTGTCCTTTCCTAATAAAAT
GAGGAAATTGCATCGCATTGTCTGAGTAGGTGTCATTCTATTCTGGGGGGTGGGGTGGGGCAGGACAGCA
AGGGGGAGGATTGGGAAGACAATAGCAGGCATGCTGGGGATGCGGTGGGCTCTATGGCTTCTGAGGCGGA
AAGAACCAGCTGGGGCTCTAGGGGGTATCCCC
[124 nt withheld, positions 2063-2186]
C
[91 nt withheld, positions 2188-2278]
A
[49 nt withheld, positions 2280-2328]
CCTTTGACGTTGGAGTCCACGTTCTTT
[37 nt withheld, positions 2356-2392]
ACCCTATCTCGGTCTATTCTTTTGATTTATAAGGGATTTTGCCGATTTCGGCCTATTGGTTAAAAAATGA
GCTGATTTAACAAAAATTTAACGCGAATTAATTCTGTGGAATGTGTGTCAGTTAGGGTGTGGAAAGTCCC
CAGGCTCCCCAGCAGGCAGAAGTATGCAAAGCATGCATCTCAATTAGTCAGCAACCAGGTGTGGAAAGTC
CCCAGGCTCCCCAGCAGGCAGAAGTATGCAAAGCATGCATCTCAATTAGTCAGCAACCATAGTCCCGCCC
CTAACTCCGCCCATCCCGCCCCTAACTCCGCCCAGTTCCGCCCATTCTCCGCCCCATGGCTGACTAATTT
TTTTTATTTATGCAGAGGCCGAGGCCGCCTCTGCCTCTGAGCTATTCCAGAAGTAGTGAGGAGGCTTTTT
TGGAGGCCTAGGCTTTTGCAAAAAGCTCCCATGACCGAGTACAAGCCCACGGTGCGCCTCGCCACCCGCG
ACGACGTCCCCCGGGCCGTACGCACCCTCGCCGCCGCGTTCGCCGACTACCCCGCCACGCGCCACACCGT
CGACCCGGACCGCCACATCGAGCGGGTCACCGAGCTGCAAGAACTCTTCCTCACGCGCGTCGGGCTCGAC
ATCGGCAAGGTGTGGGTCGCGGACGACGGCGCCGCGGTGGCGGTCTGGACCACGCCGGAGAGCGTCGAAG
CGGGGGCGGTGTTCGCCGAGATCGGCCCGCGCATGGCCGAGTTGAGCGGTTCCCGGCTGGCCGCGCAGCA
ACAGATGGAAGGCCTCCTGGCGCCGCACCGGCCCAAGGAGCCCGCGTGGTTCCTGGCCACCGTCGGCGTC
TCGCCCGACCACCAGGGCAAGGGTCTGGGCAGCGCCGTCGTGCTCCCCGGAGTGGAGGCGGCCGAGCGCG
CCGGGGTGCCCGCCTTCCTGGAGACCTCCGCGCCCCGCAACCTCCCCTTCTACGAGCGGCTCGGCTTCAC
CGTCACCGCCGACGTCGAGGTGCCCGAAGGACCGCGCACCTGGTGCATGACCCGCAAGCCCGGTGCCTGA
TTCGAAATGACCGACCAAGCGACGCCCAACCTGCCATCACGAGATTTCGATTCCACCGCCGCCTTCTATG
AAAGGTTGGGCTTCGGAATCGTTTTCCGGGACGCCGGCTGGATGATCCTCCAGCGCGGGGATCTCATGCT
GGAGTTCTTCGCCCACCCCAACTTGTTTATTGCAGCTTATAATGGTTACAAATAAAGCAATAGCATCACA
AATTTCACAAATAAAGCATTTTTTTCACTGCATTCTAGTTGTGGTTTGTCCAAACTCATCAATGTATCTT
ATCATGTCTGTATACCGTCGACCTCTAGCTAGAGCTTGGCGTAATCATGGTCATAGCTGTTTCCTGTGTG
AAATTGTTATCCGCTCACAATTCCACACAACATACGAGCCGGAAGCATAAAGTGTAAAGCCTGGGGTGCC
TAATGAGTGAGCTAACTCACATTAATTGCGTTGCGCTCACTGCCCGCTTTCCAGTCGGGAAACCTGTCGT
GCCAGCTGCATTAATGAATCGGCCAACGCGCGGGGAGAGGCGGTTTGCGTATTGGGCGCTCTTCCGCTTC
CTCGCTCACTGACTCGCTGCGCTCGGTCGTTCGGCTGCGGCGAGCGGTATCAGCTCACTCAAAGGCGGTA
ATACGGTTATCCACAGAATCAGGGGATAACGCAGGAAAGAACATGTGAGCAAAAGGCCAGCAAAAGGCCA
GGAACCGTAAAAAGGCCGCGTTGCTGGCGTTTTTCCATAGGCTCCGCCCCCCTGACGAGCATCACAAAAA
TCGACGCTCAAGTCAGAGGTGGCGAAACCCGACAGGACTATAAAGATACCAGGCGTTTCCCCCTGGAAGC
TCCCTCGTGCGCTCTCCTGTTCCGACCCTGCCGCTTACCGGATACCTGTCCGCCTTTCTCCCTTCGGGAA
GCGTGGCGCTTTCTCATAGCTCACGCTGTAGGTATCTCAGTTCGGTGTAGGTCGTTCGCTCCAAGCTGGG
CTGTGTGCACGAACCCCCCGTTCAGCCCGACCGCTGCGCCTTATCCGGTAACTATCGTCTTGAGTCCAAC
CCGGTAAGACACGACTTATCGCCACTGGCAGCAGCCACTGGTAACAGGATTAGCAGAGCGAGGTATGTAG
GCGGTGCTACAGAGTTCTTGAAGTGGTGGCCTAACTACGGCTACACTAGAAGAACAGTATTTGGTATCTG
CGCTCTGCTGAAGCCAGTTACCTTCGGAAAAAGAGTTGGTAGCTCTTGATCCGGCAAACAAACCACCGCT
GGTAGCGGTTTTTTTGTTTGCAAGCAGCAGATTACGCGCAGAAAAAAAGGATCTCAAGAAGATCCTTTGA
TCTTTTCTACGGGGTCTGACGCTCAGTGGAACGAAAACTCACGTTAAGGGATTTTGGTCATGAGATTATC
AAAAAGGATCTTCACCTAGATCCTTTTAAATTAAAAATGAAGTTTTAAATCAATCTAAAGTATATATGAG
TAAACTTGGTCTGACAGTTACCAATGCTTAATCAGTGAGGCACCTATCTCAGCGATCTGTCTATTTCGTT
CATCCATAGTTGCCTGACTCCCCGTCGTGTAGATAACTACGATACGGGAGGGCTTACCATCTGGCCCCAG
TGCTGCAATGATACCGCGAGACCCACGCTCACCGGCTCCAGATTTATCAGCAATAAACCAGCCAGCCGGA
AGGGCCGAGCGCAGAAGTGGTCCTGCAACTTTATCCGCCTCCATCCAGTCTATTAATTGTTGCCGGGAAG
CTAGAGTAAGTAGTTCGCCAGTTAATAGTTTGCGCAACGTTGTTGCCATTGCTACAGGCATCGTGGTGTC
ACGCTCGTCGTTTGGTATGGCTTCATTCAGCTCCGGTTCCCAACGATCAAGGCGAGTTACATGATCCCCC
ATGTTGTGCAAAAAAGCGGTTAGCTCCTTCGGTCCTCCGATCGTTGTCAGAAGTAAGTTGGCCGCAGTGT
TATCACTCATGGTTATGGCAGCACTGCATAATTCTCTTACTGTCATGCCATCCGTAAGATGCTTTTCTGT
GACTGGTGAGTACTCAACCAAGTCATTCTGAGAATAGTGTATGCGGCGACCGAGTTGCTCTTGCCCGGCG
TCAATACGGGATAATACCGCGCCACATAGCAGAACTTTAAAAGTGCTCATCATTGGAAAACGTTCTTCGG
GGCGAAAACTCTCAAGGATCTTACCGCTGTTGAGATCCAGTTCGATGTAACCCACTCGTGCACCCAACTG
ATCTTCAGCATCTTTTACTTTCACCAGCGTTTCTGGGTGAGCAAAAACAGGAAGGCAAAATGCCGCAAAA
AAGGGAATAAGGGCGACACGGAAATGTTGAATACTCATACTCTTCCTTTTTCAATATTATTGAAGCATTT
ATCAGGGTTATTGTCTCATGAGCGGATACATATTTGAATGTATTTAGAAAAATAAACAAATAGGGGTTCC
GCGCACATTTCCCCGAAAAGTGCCACCTGACGTCGACGGATCGGGGTCGACATTGATTATTGACTAGTTA
TTAATAGTAATCAATTACGGGGTCATTAGTTCATAGCCCATATATGGAGTTCCGCGTTACATAACTTACG
GTAAATGGCCCGCCTGGCTGACCGCCCAACGACCCCCGCCCATTGACGTCAATAATGACGTATGTTCCCA
TAGTAACGCCAATAGGGACTTTCCATTGACGTCAATGGGTGGAGTATTTACGGTAAACTGCCCACTTGGC
AGTACATCAAGTGTATCATATGCCAAGTACGCCCCCTATTGACGTCAATGACGGTAAATGGCCCGCCTGG
CATTATGCCCAGTACATGACCTTATGGGACTTTCCTACTTGGCAGTACATCTACGTATTAGTCATCGCTA
TTACCATGGTCGAGGTGAGCCCCACGTTCTGCTTCACTCTCCCCATCTCCCCCCCCTCCCCACCCCCAAT
TTTGTATTTATTTATTTTTTAATTATTTTGTGCAGCGATGGGGGCGGGGGGGGGGGGCGCGCGCCAGGCG
GGGCGGGGCGGGGCGAGGGGCGGGGCGGGGCGAGGCGGAGAGGTGCGGCGGCAGCCAATCAGAGCGGCGC
GCTCCGAAAGTTTCCTTTTATGGCGAGGCGGCGGCGGCGGCGGCCCTATAAAAAGCGAAGCGCGCGGCGG
GCGGGAGTCGCTGCGCGCTGCCTTCGCCCCGTGCCCCGCTCCGCCGCCGCCTCGCGCCGCCCGCCCCGGC
TCTGACTGACCGCGTTACTCCCACAGGTGAGCGGGCGGGACGGCCCTTCTCCTCCGGGCTGTAATTAGCG
CTTGGTTTAATGACGGCTTGTTTCTTTTCTGTGGCTGCGTGAAAGCCTTGAGGGGCTCCGGGAGGGCCCT
TTGTGCGGGGGGAGCGGCTCGGGGGGTGCGTGCGTGTGTGTGTGCGTGGGGAGCGCCGCGTGCGGCTCCG
CGCTGCCCGGCGGCTGTGAGCGCTGCGGGCGCGGCGCGGGGCTTTGTGCGCTCCGCAGTGTGCGCGAGGG
GAGCGCGGCCGGGGGCGGTGCCCCGCGGTGCGGGGGGGGCTGCGAGGGGAACAAAGGCTGCGTGCGGGGT
GTGTGCGTGGGGGGGTGAGCAGGGGGTGTGGGCGCGTCGGTCGGGCTGCAACCCCCCCTGCACCCCCCTC
CCCGAGTTGCTGAGCACGGCCCGGCTTCGGGTGCGGGGCTCCGTACGGGGCGTGGCGCGGGGCTCGCCGT
GCCGGGCGGGGGGTGGCGGCAGGTGGGGGTGCCGGGCGGGGCGGGGCCGCCTCGGGCCGGGGAGGGCTCG
GGGGAGGGGCGCGGCGGCCCCCGGAGCGCCGGCGGCTGTCGAGGCGCGGCGAGCCGCAGCCATTGCCTTT
TATGGTAATCGTGCGAGAGGGCGCAGGGACTTCCTTTGTCCCAAATCTGTGCGGAGCCGAAATCTGGGAG
GCGCCGCCGCACCCCCTCTAGCGGGCGCGGGGCGAAGCGGTGCGGCGCCGGCAGGAAGGAAATGGGCGGG
GAGGGCCTTCGTGCGTCGCCGCGCCGCCGTCCCCTTCTCCCTCTCCAGCCTCGGGGCTGTCCGCGGGGGG
ACGGCTGCCTTCGGGGGGGACGGGGCAGGGCGGGGTTCGGCTTCTGGCGTGTGACCGGCGGCTCTAGAGC
CTCTGCTAACCATGTTCATGCCTTCTTCTTTTTCCTACAGCTCCTGGGCAACGTGCTGGTTATTGTGCTG
TCTCATCATTTTGGCAAAGAATTCCTCGAGGAATTCACTCCTCAGGTGCAGGCTGCCTATCAGAAGGTGG
TGGCTGGTGTGGCCAATGCCCTGGCTCACAAATACCACTGAGATCTGCATGA
Features (pLannotate 1.2.2; 20 found; start..end, strand, type, name):
    695..1576    +  CDS            HaloTag®: modified bacterial dehalogenase that forms covalent bonds with chloroalkane derivatives
   1589..1648    +  CDS            KCNJ2 (fragment): KCNJ2_HUMAN - Also known as IRK1. Experimental evidence at protein level: Swiss-Prot protein existence level 1. Probably participates in establishing action potential waveform and excitability of neuronal and muscle tissues. Inward rectifier potassium channels are characterized by a greater tendency to allow potassium to flow into the cell rather than out of it. Their voltage dependence is regulated by the concentration of extracellular potassium; as external potassium is raised, the voltage range of the channel opening shifts to more positive voltages. The inward rectification is mainly due t
   1793..2017    +  polyA_signal   bGH poly(A) signal: bovine growth hormone polyadenylation signal
   2021..2042    +  promoter       SV40 promoter (fragment): SV40 enhancer and early promoter
   2063..2491    +  rep_origin     f1 ori (sequence partly withheld): f1 bacteriophage origin of replication; arrow indicates direction of (+) strand synthesis
   2505..2834    +  promoter       SV40 promoter: SV40 enhancer and early promoter
   2843..3442    +  CDS            PuroR: puromycin N-acetyltransferase; pac from Streptomyces alboniger; confers resistance to puromycin
   3449..3607    +  CDS            ble (fragment): BLE_KLEPN - Experimental evidence at protein level: Swiss-Prot protein existence level 1. Binding protein with a strong affinity to the bleomycin family of antibiotics. Binds to CL990; an antimitotic-antibiotic compound. From Klebsiella pneumoniae.
   3602..3723    +  polyA_signal   SV40 poly(A) signal: SV40 polyadenylation signal
   3796..3812    -  protein_bind   lac operator: The lac repressor binds to the lac operator to inhibit transcription in E. coli. This inhibition can be relieved by adding lactose or isopropyl-β-D-thiogalactopyranoside (IPTG). lac repressor encoded by lacI
   3820..3850    -  promoter       lac promoter: promoter for the E. coli lac operon
   3865..3886    -  protein_bind   CAP binding site: CAP binding activates transcription in the presence of cAMP. E. coli catabolite activator protein
   3899..3991    -  CDS            lacI (fragment): lac repressor; lacI; The lac repressor binds to the lac operator to inhibit transcription in E. coli. This inhibition can be relieved by adding lactose or isopropyl-β-D-thiogalactopyranoside (IPTG).
   4174..4759    -  rep_origin     ori: high-copy-number ColE1/pMB1/pBR322/pUC origin of replication
   4930..5790    -  CDS            AmpR: β-lactamase; bla; confers resistance to ampicillin, carbenicillin, and related antibiotics
   5791..5895    -  promoter       AmpR promoter: bla
   5941..6320    +  enhancer       CMV enhancer: human cytomegalovirus immediate early enhancer
   6322..6595    +  promoter       chicken β-actin promoter: No description available
   6596..7612    +  intron         chimeric intron: chimera between introns from chicken β-actin and rabbit β-globin
   7616..7750    +  CDS            HBB: HBB_COLGU - Experimental evidence at transcript level: Swiss-Prot protein existence level 2. Involved in oxygen transport from the lung to the various peripheral tissues. From Colobus guereza (Mantled guereza) (Eastern black-and-white colobus monkey).
