>Addgene plasmid #119033 | pCAG-Voltron | addgene full sequence | sequence record 230353 | Addgene NGS Result
GACATTGATTATTGACTAGTTATTAATAGTAATCAATTACGGGGTCATTAGTTCATAGCCCATATATGGA
GTTCCGCGTTACATAACTTACGGTAAATGGCCCGCCTGGCTGACCGCCCAACGACCCCCGCCCATTGACG
TCAATAATGACGTATGTTCCCATAGTAACGCCAATAGGGACTTTCCATTGACGTCAATGGGTGGAGTATT
TACGGTAAACTGCCCACTTGGCAGTACATCAAGTGTATCATATGCCAAGTACGCCCCCTATTGACGTCAA
TGACGGTAAATGGCCCGCCTGGCATTATGCCCAGTACATGACCTTATGGGACTTTCCTACTTGGCAGTAC
ATCTACGTATTAGTCATCGCTATTACCATGGTCGAGGTGAGCCCCACGTTCTGCTTCACTCTCCCCATCT
CCCCCCCCTCCCCACCCCCAATTTTGTATTTATTTATTTTTTAATTATTTTGTGCAGCGATGGGGGCGGG
GGGGGGGGGCGCGCGCCAGGCGGGGCGGGGCGGGGCGAGGGGCGGGGCGGGGCGAGGCGGAGAGGTGCGG
CGGCAGCCAATCAGAGCGGCGCGCTCCGAAAGTTTCCTTTTATGGCGAGGCGGCGGCGGCGGCGGCCCTA
TAAAAAGCGAAGCGCGCGGCGGGCGGGAGTCGCTGCGCGCTGCCTTCGCCCCGTGCCCCGCTCCGCCGCC
GCCTCGCGCCGCCCGCCCCGGCTCTGACTGACCGCGTTACTCCCACAGGTGAGCGGGCGGGACGGCCCTT
CTCCTCCGGGCTGTAATTAGCGCTTGGTTTAATGACGGCTTGTTTCTTTTCTGTGGCTGCGTGAAAGCCT
TGAGGGGCTCCGGGAGGGCCCTTTGTGCGGGGGGAGCGGCTCGGGGGGTGCGTGCGTGTGTGTGTGCGTG
GGGAGCGCCGCGTGCGGCTCCGCGCTGCCCGGCGGCTGTGAGCGCTGCGGGCGCGGCGCGGGGCTTTGTG
CGCTCCGCAGTGTGCGCGAGGGGAGCGCGGCCGGGGGCGGTGCCCCGCGGTGCGGGGGGGGCTGCGAGGG
GAACAAAGGCTGCGTGCGGGGTGTGTGCGTGGGGGGGTGAGCAGGGGGTGTGGGCGCGTCGGTCGGGCTG
CAACCCCCCCTGCACCCCCCTCCCCGAGTTGCTGAGCACGGCCCGGCTTCGGGTGCGGGGCTCCGTACGG
GGCGTGGCGCGGGGCTCGCCGTGCCGGGCGGGGGGTGGCGGCAGGTGGGGGTGCCGGGCGGGGCGGGGCC
GCCTCGGGCCGGGGAGGGCTCGGGGGAGGGGCGCGGCGGCCCCCGGAGCGCCGGCGGCTGTCGAGGCGCG
GCGAGCCGCAGCCATTGCCTTTTATGGTAATCGTGCGAGAGGGCGCAGGGACTTCCTTTGTCCCAAATCT
GTGCGGAGCCGAAATCTGGGAGGCGCCGCCGCACCCCCTCTAGCGGGCGCGGGGCGAAGCGGTGCGGCGC
CGGCAGGAAGGAAATGGGCGGGGAGGGCCTTCGTGCGTCGCCGCGCCGCCGTCCCCTTCTCCCTCTCCAG
CCTCGGGGCTGTCCGCGGGGGGACGGCTGCCTTCGGGGGGGACGGGGCAGGGCGGGGTTCGGCTTCTGGC
GTGTGACCGGCGGCTCTAGAGCCTCTGCTAACCATGTTCATGCCTTCTTCTTTTTCCTACAGCTCCTGGG
CAACGTGCTGGTTATTGTGCTGTCTCATCATTTTGGCAAAGAATTCCTCGAGGAATTCACTCCTCAGGTG
CAGGCTGCCTATCAGAAGGTGGTGGCTGGTGTGGCCAATGCCCTGGCTCACAAATACCACTGAGATCTGC
ATGAGCTAGCCGCCACCATGGCTGACGTGGAAACCGAGACCGGCATGATTGCACAGTGGATTGTCTTTGC
TATTATGGCTGCTGCTGCTATTGCTTTTGGAGTGGCTGTGCACTTTCGGCCTTCAGAGCTGAAGAGCGCA
TACTATATCAACATTGCCATCTGCACTATCGCCGCTACCGCTTACTATGCAATGGCCGTGAACTACCAGG
ACCTGACAATGAATGGTGAAAGGCAGGTGGTCTACGCAAGATATATTAACTGGGTGCTGACCACACCACT
GCTCCTGCTCGATCTCATCGTCATGACCAAGATGGGCGGAGTGATGATTTCTTGGGTCATCGGCGCAGAC
ATTTTCATGATCGTGTTTGGTATTCTGGGCGCCTTCGAGGATGAACACAAGTTCAAATGGGTGTACTTTA
TCGCTGGATGTGTGATGCAGGCAGTCCTGACATACGGGATGTATAACGCCACTTGGAAAGACGATCTGAA
GAAAAGCCCCGAGTACCATAGCTCCTATGTCAGTCTGCTCGTCTTCCTGTCAATCCTCTGGGTGTTTTAT
CCTGTCGTGTGGGCTTTCGGGTCTGGTAGTGGCGTGCTGTCCGTCGACAATGAGGCCATTCTCATGGGAA
TCCTGGATGTGCTCGCTAAGCCACTGTTTGGAATGGGGTGCCTCATTGCCCATGAGACTATCTTCAAGAT
CGGTACTGGCTTTCCATTCGACCCCCATTATGTGGAAGTCCTGGGCGAGCGCATGCACTACGTCGATGTT
GGTCCGCGCGATGGCACCCCTGTGCTGTTCCTGCACGGTAACCCGACCTCCTCCTACGTGTGGCGCAACA
TCATCCCGCATGTTGCACCGACCCATCGCTGCATTGCTCCAGACCTGATCGGTATGGGCAAATCCGACAA
ACCAGACCTGGGTTATTTCTTCGACGACCACGTCCGCTTCATGGATGCCTTCATCGAAGCCCTGGGTCTG
GAAGAGGTCGTCCTGGTCATTCACGACTGGGGCTCCGCTCTGGGTTTCCACTGGGCCAAGCGCAATCCAG
AGCGCGTCAAAGGTATTGCATTTATGGAGTTCATCCGCCCTATCCCGACCTGGGACGAATGGCCAGAATT
TGCCCGCGAGACCTTCCAGGCCTTCCGCACCACCGACGTCGGCCGCAAGCTGATCATCGATCAGAACGTT
TTTATCGAGGGTACGCTGCCGATGGGTGTCGTCCGCCCGCTGACTGAAGTCGAGATGGACCATTACCGCG
AGCCGTTCCTGAATCCTGTTGACCGCGAGCCACTGTGGCGCTTCCCAAACGAGCTGCCAATCGCCGGTGA
GCCAGCGAACATCGTCGCGCTGGTCGAAGAATACATGGACTGGCTGCACCAGTCCCCTGTCCCGAAGCTG
CTGTTCTGGGGCACCCCAGGCGTTCTGATCCCACCGGCCGAAGCCGCTCGCCTGGCCAAAAGCCTGCCTA
ACTGCAAGGCTGTGGACATCGGCCCGGGTCTGAATCTGCTGCAAGAAGACAACCCGGACCTGATCGGCAG
CGAGATCGCGCGCTGGCTGTCGACGCTCGAGATTTCCGGCGAGCCAACCACTAAGAGCAGGATCACCAGC
GAGGGCGAGTACATCCCCCTGGACCAGATCGACATCAACGTGTTCTGCTACGAGAACGAGGTGTAATGAA
AGCTTGGTACCGAGCTCGGATCCACTAGTCCAGTGTGGTGGAATTCTGCAGATATCCAGCACAGTGGCGG
CCGCTCGAGTCTAGAGGGCCCGTTTAAACCCGCTGATCAGCCTCGACTGTGCCTTCTAGTTGCCAGCCAT
CTGTTGTTTGCCCCTCCCCCGTGCCTTCCTTGACCCTGGAAGGTGCCACTCCCACTGTCCTTTCCTAATA
AAATGAGGAAATTGCATCGCATTGTCTGAGTAGGTGTCATTCTATTCTGGGGGGTGGGGTGGGGCAGGAC
AGCAAGGGGGAGGATTGGGAAGACAATAGCAGGCATGCTGGGGATGCGGTGGGCTCTATGGCTTCTGAGG
CGGAAAGAACCAGCTGGGGCTCTAGGGGGTATCCCC
[124 nt withheld, positions 3887-4010]
C
[91 nt withheld, positions 4012-4102]
A
[49 nt withheld, positions 4104-4152]
CCTTTGACGTTGGAGTCCACGTTCTTT
[37 nt withheld, positions 4180-4216]
ACCCTATCTCGGTCTATTCTTTTGATTTATAAGGGATTTTGCCGATTTCGGCCTATTGGTTAAAAAATGA
GCTGATTTAACAAAAATTTAACGCGAATTAATTCTGTGGAATGTGTGTCAGTTAGGGTGTGGAAAGTCCC
CAGGCTCCCCAGCAGGCAGAAGTATGCAAAGCATGCATCTCAATTAGTCAGCAACCAGGTGTGGAAAGTC
CCCAGGCTCCCCAGCAGGCAGAAGTATGCAAAGCATGCATCTCAATTAGTCAGCAACCATAGTCCCGCCC
CTAACTCCGCCCATCCCGCCCCTAACTCCGCCCAGTTCCGCCCATTCTCCGCCCCATGGCTGACTAATTT
TTTTTATTTATGCAGAGGCCGAGGCCGCCTCTGCCTCTGAGCTATTCCAGAAGTAGTGAGGAGGCTTTTT
TGGAGGCCTAGGCTTTTGCAAAAAGCTCCCGCATGACCGAGTACAAGCCCACGGTGCGCCTCGCCACCCG
CGACGACGTCCCCAGGGCCGTACGCACCCTCGCCGCCGCGTTCGCCGACTACCCCGCCACGCGCCACACC
GTCGATCCGGACCGCCACATCGAGCGGGTCACCGAGCTGCAAGAACTCTTCCTCACGCGCGTCGGGCTCG
ACATCGGCAAGGTGTGGGTCGCGGACGACGGCGCCGCGGTGGCGGTCTGGACCACGCCGGAGAGCGTCGA
AGCGGGGGCGGTGTTCGCCGAGATCGGCCCGCGCATGGCCGAGTTGAGCGGTTCCCGGCTGGCCGCGCAG
CAACAGATGGAAGGCCTCCTGGCGCCGCACCGGCCCAAGGAGCCCGCGTGGTTCCTGGCCACCGTCGGCG
TCTCGCCCGACCACCAGGGCAAGGGTCTGGGCAGCGCCGTCGTGCTCCCCGGAGTGGAGGCGGCCGAGCG
CGCCGGGGTGCCCGCCTTCCTGGAGACCTCCGCGCCCCGCAACCTCCCCTTCTACGAGCGGCTCGGCTTC
ACCGTCACCGCCGACGTCGAGGTGCCCGAAGGACCGCGCACCTGGTGCATGACCCGCAAGCCCGGTGCCT
GATTCGAAATGACCGACCAAGCGACGCCCAACCTGCCATCACGAGATTTCGATTCCACCGCCGCCTTCTA
TGAAAGGTTGGGCTTCGGAATCGTTTTCCGGGACGCCGGCTGGATGATCCTCCAGCGCGGGGATCTCATG
CTGGAGTTCTTCGCCCACCCCAACTTGTTTATTGCAGCTTATAATGGTTACAAATAAAGCAATAGCATCA
CAAATTTCACAAATAAAGCATTTTTTTCACTGCATTCTAGTTGTGGTTTGTCCAAACTCATCAATGTATC
TTATCATGTCTGTATACCGTCGACCTCTAGCTAGAGCTTGGCGTAATCATGGTCATAGCTGTTTCCTGTG
TGAAATTGTTATCCGCTCACAATTCCACACAACATACGAGCCGGAAGCATAAAGTGTAAAGCCTGGGGTG
CCTAATGAGTGAGCTAACTCACATTAATTGCGTTGCGCTCACTGCCCGCTTTCCAGTCGGGAAACCTGTC
GTGCCAGCTGCATTAATGAATCGGCCAACGCGCGGGGAGAGGCGGTTTGCGTATTGGGCGCTCTTCCGCT
TCCTCGCTCACTGACTCGCTGCGCTCGGTCGTTCGGCTGCGGCGAGCGGTATCAGCTCACTCAAAGGCGG
TAATACGGTTATCCACAGAATCAGGGGATAACGCAGGAAAGAACATGTGAGCAAAAGGCCAGCAAAAGGC
CAGGAACCGTAAAAAGGCCGCGTTGCTGGCGTTTTTCCATAGGCTCCGCCCCCCTGACGAGCATCACAAA
AATCGACGCTCAAGTCAGAGGTGGCGAAACCCGACAGGACTATAAAGATACCAGGCGTTTCCCCCTGGAA
GCTCCCTCGTGCGCTCTCCTGTTCCGACCCTGCCGCTTACCGGATACCTGTCCGCCTTTCTCCCTTCGGG
AAGCGTGGCGCTTTCTCATAGCTCACGCTGTAGGTATCTCAGTTCGGTGTAGGTCGTTCGCTCCAAGCTG
GGCTGTGTGCACGAACCCCCCGTTCAGCCCGACCGCTGCGCCTTATCCGGTAACTATCGTCTTGAGTCCA
ACCCGGTAAGACACGACTTATCGCCACTGGCAGCAGCCACTGGTAACAGGATTAGCAGAGCGAGGTATGT
AGGCGGTGCTACAGAGTTCTTGAAGTGGTGGCCTAACTACGGCTACACTAGAAGAACAGTATTTGGTATC
TGCGCTCTGCTGAAGCCAGTTACCTTCGGAAAAAGAGTTGGTAGCTCTTGATCCGGCAAACAAACCACCG
CTGGTAGCGGTGGTTTTTTTGTTTGCAAGCAGCAGATTACGCGCAGAAAAAAAGGATCTCAAGAAGATCC
TTTGATCTTTTCTACGGGGTCTGACGCTCAGTGGAACGAAAACTCACGTTAAGGGATTTTGGTCATGAGA
TTATCAAAAAGGATCTTCACCTAGATCCTTTTAAATTAAAAATGAAGTTTTAAATCAATCTAAAGTATAT
ATGAGTAAACTTGGTCTGACAGTTACCAATGCTTAATCAGTGAGGCACCTATCTCAGCGATCTGTCTATT
TCGTTCATCCATAGTTGCCTGACTCCCCGTCGTGTAGATAACTACGATACGGGAGGGCTTACCATCTGGC
CCCAGTGCTGCAATGATACCGCGAGACCCACGCTCACCGGCTCCAGATTTATCAGCAATAAACCAGCCAG
CCGGAAGGGCCGAGCGCAGAAGTGGTCCTGCAACTTTATCCGCCTCCATCCAGTCTATTAATTGTTGCCG
GGAAGCTAGAGTAAGTAGTTCGCCAGTTAATAGTTTGCGCAACGTTGTTGCCATTGCTACAGGCATCGTG
GTGTCACGCTCGTCGTTTGGTATGGCTTCATTCAGCTCCGGTTCCCAACGATCAAGGCGAGTTACATGAT
CCCCCATGTTGTGCAAAAAAGCGGTTAGCTCCTTCGGTCCTCCGATCGTTGTCAGAAGTAAGTTGGCCGC
AGTGTTATCACTCATGGTTATGGCAGCACTGCATAATTCTCTTACTGTCATGCCATCCGTAAGATGCTTT
TCTGTGACTGGTGAGTACTCAACCAAGTCATTCTGAGAATAGTGTATGCGGCGACCGAGTTGCTCTTGCC
CGGCGTCAATACGGGATAATACCGCGCCACATAGCAGAACTTTAAAAGTGCTCATCATTGGAAAACGTTC
TTCGGGGCGAAAACTCTCAAGGATCTTACCGCTGTTGAGATCCAGTTCGATGTAACCCACTCGTGCACCC
AACTGATCTTCAGCATCTTTTACTTTCACCAGCGTTTCTGGGTGAGCAAAAACAGGAAGGCAAAATGCCG
CAAAAAAGGGAATAAGGGCGACACGGAAATGTTGAATACTCATACTCTTCCTTTTTCAATATTATTGAAG
CATTTATCAGGGTTATTGTCTCATGAGCGGATACATATTTGAATGTATTTAGAAAAATAAACAAATAGGG
GTTCCGCGCACATTTCCCCGAAAAGTGCCACCTGACGTC
Features (pLannotate 1.2.2; 20 found; start..end, strand, type, name):
      1..380     +  enhancer       CMV enhancer: human cytomegalovirus immediate early enhancer
    382..655     +  promoter       chicken β-actin promoter: No description available
    656..1672    +  intron         chimeric intron: chimera between introns from chicken β-actin and rabbit β-globin
   1676..1810    +  CDS            HBB: HBB_COLGU - Experimental evidence at transcript level: Swiss-Prot protein existence level 2. Involved in oxygen transport from the lung to the various peripheral tissues. From Colobus guereza (Mantled guereza) (Eastern black-and-white colobus monkey).
   2519..3400    +  CDS            HaloTag®: modified bacterial dehalogenase that forms covalent bonds with chloroalkane derivatives
   3413..3472    +  CDS            KCNJ2 (fragment): KCNJ2_HUMAN - Also known as IRK1. Experimental evidence at protein level: Swiss-Prot protein existence level 1. Probably participates in establishing action potential waveform and excitability of neuronal and muscle tissues. Inward rectifier potassium channels are characterized by a greater tendency to allow potassium to flow into the cell rather than out of it. Their voltage dependence is regulated by the concentration of extracellular potassium; as external potassium is raised, the voltage range of the channel opening shifts to more positive voltages. The inward rectification is mainly due t
   3617..3841    +  polyA_signal   bGH poly(A) signal: bovine growth hormone polyadenylation signal
   3845..3866    +  promoter       SV40 promoter (fragment): SV40 enhancer and early promoter
   3887..4315    +  rep_origin     f1 ori (sequence partly withheld): f1 bacteriophage origin of replication; arrow indicates direction of (+) strand synthesis
   4329..4658    +  promoter       SV40 promoter: SV40 enhancer and early promoter
   4669..5268    +  CDS            PuroR: puromycin N-acetyltransferase; pac from Streptomyces alboniger; confers resistance to puromycin
   5275..5433    +  CDS            ble (fragment): BLE_KLEPN - Experimental evidence at protein level: Swiss-Prot protein existence level 1. Binding protein with a strong affinity to the bleomycin family of antibiotics. Binds to CL990; an antimitotic-antibiotic compound. From Klebsiella pneumoniae.
   5428..5549    +  polyA_signal   SV40 poly(A) signal: SV40 polyadenylation signal
   5622..5638    -  protein_bind   lac operator: The lac repressor binds to the lac operator to inhibit transcription in E. coli. This inhibition can be relieved by adding lactose or isopropyl-β-D-thiogalactopyranoside (IPTG). lac repressor encoded by lacI
   5646..5676    -  promoter       lac promoter: promoter for the E. coli lac operon
   5691..5712    -  protein_bind   CAP binding site: CAP binding activates transcription in the presence of cAMP. E. coli catabolite activator protein
   5725..5817    -  CDS            lacI (fragment): lac repressor; lacI; The lac repressor binds to the lac operator to inhibit transcription in E. coli. This inhibition can be relieved by adding lactose or isopropyl-β-D-thiogalactopyranoside (IPTG).
   6000..6588    -  rep_origin     ori: high-copy-number ColE1/pMB1/pBR322/pUC origin of replication
   6759..7619    -  CDS            AmpR: β-lactamase; bla; confers resistance to ampicillin, carbenicillin, and related antibiotics
   7620..7724    -  promoter       AmpR promoter: bla
