[The description below was written by a language model from this plasmid's Addgene catalogue record and pLannotate feature annotations shown in this document.]
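Description:
pCAG-Voltron is a mammalian expression plasmid built on a pCAG backbone to express the synthetic voltage indicator Voltron in mammalian cells. It is maintained in E. coli as a high-copy plasmid through a ColE1/pUC-type origin and selected with ampicillin via the β-lactamase gene. An f1 phage origin and remnants of the lac promoter/operator region are also present as backbone carry-over.

Expression is driven by the composite CAG promoter, annotated here as the CMV immediate-early enhancer, the chicken β-actin promoter and a chimeric β-actin/β-globin intron. The short "HBB" hit directly after the intron most likely reflects the rabbit β-globin exon sequence that belongs to this promoter cassette, not a separate coding region. Within the insert, the annotation software recognises a HaloTag domain, a modified dehalogenase that covalently captures chloroalkane-linked ligands. A short KCNJ2 (Kir2.1) fragment follows it; such fragments are commonly used as membrane-trafficking or export signals. About 700 nt between the promoter and HaloTag carry no annotation. This region presumably encodes the voltage-sensing part of the indicator, but the record does not identify it. Transcription ends at a bGH polyadenylation signal. A second cassette, consisting of the SV40 early promoter, a puromycin N-acetyltransferase gene and an SV40 poly(A) signal, provides for puromycin selection of transfected cells; a leftover bleomycin-resistance fragment sits just downstream of the puromycin gene.

The associated publication describes Voltron as a chemigenetic indicator, in which the expressed protein is labelled with a bright synthetic dye for extended voltage imaging. The depositor and sequencing-derived records differ by a few nucleotides and in their start point, but show the same feature layout.
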