Addgene plasmid #119033: pCAG-Voltron
Purpose: Express Voltron in mammalian cells
Depositing lab: Eric Schreiter. Depositing organization: HHMI, Janelia Research Campus. Publication: Bright and photostable chemigenetic indicators for extended in vivo voltage imaging. Abdelfattah AS, Kawashima T, Singh A, Novak O, Liu H, Shuai Y, Huang YC, Campagnola L, Seeman SC, Yu J, Zheng J, Grimm JB, Patel R, Friedrich J, Mensh BD, Paninski L, Macklin JJ, Murphy GJ, Podgorski K, Lin BJ, Chen TW, Turner GC, Liu Z, Koyama M, Svoboda K, Ahrens MB, Lavis LD, Schreiter ER. Science. 2019 Aug 1. pii: science.aav6416. doi: 10.1126/science.aav6416. PubMed 31371562.
Backbone
  Vector backbone: pCAG
  Vector type: Mammalian Expression
Growth in bacteria
  Bacterial resistance: Ampicillin, 100 μg/mL
  Growth temperature: 37°C
  Growth strain: DH5alpha
  Copy number: High Copy
Gene/Insert
  Gene/Insert name: Voltron
  Species: Synthetic
  Promoter: CAG
  Cloning method: Gibson Cloning
  Sequencing primers: 5′ Unknown
Terms and licenses: Academic/Nonprofit Terms; Industry Terms: Not Available to Industry
Depositor comments: 5' cloning site: NheI, 3' cloning site: HindIII
How to cite: pCAG-Voltron was a gift from Eric Schreiter (Addgene plasmid # 119033 ; http://n2t.net/addgene:119033 ; RRID:Addgene_119033)
